>Addgene plasmid #15608 | Tg-hM72(154,146)-LacZpA | addgene partial sequence | sequence record 21945 | 15608 with M13F
CCGCGGTGGCGGCCGCTCTAGATTAATTAATCTGATATCGAGGGATCTCCATAAGAGAAGAGGGACAGCT
ATGACTGGGAGTAGTCAGGAGAGGAGGAAAAATCTGGCTAGTAAAACATGTAAGGAAAATTTTAGGGATG
TTAAAGAAAAAAATAACACAAAACAAAATATAAAAAAAATCTAACCTCAAGTCAAGGCTTTTCTATGGAA
TAAGGAATGGACAGCAGGGGGCTGTTTCATATACTGATGACCTCTTTATAGCCAACCTTTGTTCATGGCA
GCCAGCATATGGGCATATGTTGCCAAACTCTAAACCAAATACTCATTCTGATGTTTTAAATGATTTGCCC
TCCCATATGTCCTTCCGAGTGAGAGACACAAAAAATTCCAACACACTATTGCAATGAAAATAAATTTCCT
TTATTAGCCAGAAGTCAGATGCTCAAGGGGCTTCATGATGTCCCCATAATTTTTGGCAGAGGGAAAAAGA
TCTCAGTGGTATTTGTGAGCCAGGGCATTGGCCACACCAGCCACCACCTTCTGATAGGCAGCCTGCACCT
GAGGAGTGTCTAGAACTAGTGGATCCCCCCTGCCCGGTTATTATTATTTTTGACACCAGACCAACTGGTA
ATGGTAGCGACCGGCGCTC
