>Addgene plasmid #15608 | Tg-hM72(154,146)-LacZpA | addgene partial sequence | sequence record 21946 | 15608 with M13R
ATTAACCCTCACTAAAGGGAACAAAGCTGGGTACCGGGCCCCCCCTCGAGTTAATTAAGAATTCGATATC
AGGAAAATTAACACACCTGGGAGACAAAGCATGTTTCTCAGAGCCAGTGTAAAGCAAGGCTCTAATTGCT
CTGTTAGTGAGAACCCCAGCCTCTCAAGTGATTATAGCCCAGGAAATATTGTGCCCACATATTCGTAAAC
ACAATCCCAAGCCCCCAGTCTTAGTGATCCATTTTTTAATGAATTTGAGTAAATGTAGGACTCAGTATAA
ATCAGTATGGTTCCTGCATTTTCTGATTGTTGAAACCAAGGCAGCCCTTAAAGTTTCCAGCAGACTGTGC
TTTATTTTTCCTCATCACAGGCCACCATGGCTGAGCCCCGCCAGGAGTTCGACGTGATGGAAGATCATGC
TCAGGGGGACTACACCCTGCAAGACCAGGAGGGTGACATGGACCCCGGCCTGAAAGAGTCTCCCCTGCAG
ACCCCGGCCGATGATGGATCTGAGGAACCAGGCTCTGAAACCTCTGATGCTAAGAGCACTCCGACGGCGG
AAGATGCGACAGCACCCTTAGTGGATGAGGGAGCCCCCGGTGAGCAGGCGGCCGCTCAGGCCCCCGCGGA
GATCCCAGAAGGAACCGCAGCTGAAGAAGCAGGCATTGGCGACACGTCCAACCTGGAAGACCAAGCTGCC
GGACACGTGACCCAAGCTCGCATGGTCAGTAAAGGCAAAGATGGGACTGGACCCGATGACAAAAAA
