[The description below was written by a language model from this plasmid's Addgene catalogue record.]
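Description:
Tg-hM72(154,146)-LacZpA is a transgene construct carried in a pBS (pBluescript-type) high-copy bacterial cloning vector of about 3 kb, propagated in E. coli under ampicillin selection. The backbone serves only to maintain and amplify the insert. The record lists no mammalian selection marker or viral element, and no feature table is available, so the internal layout of the insert cannot be confirmed part by part.

The insert is about 5 kb, is annotated as human, and is linked to the odorant receptor gene OR8A1, which the construct name indicates is the human counterpart of the mouse M72 odorant receptor. The name suggests that human M72-locus sequence is joined to a LacZ (beta-galactosidase) reporter followed by a polyadenylation signal. This would allow cells expressing the transgene to be detected by histochemical staining. The numbers in parentheses (154,146) probably denote the lengths or positions of particular sequence segments included in the transgene, but the record does not define them. It also does not state which promoter or regulatory elements are present, or whether the receptor coding sequence is included. A PacI site is recorded at the 5′ cloning junction, while the 3′ site entry is incomplete.

The associated publication concerns how homeodomain binding motifs influence the probability of odorant receptor gene choice in transgenic mice. The "Tg" prefix and this context point to use as a source of a transgene for generating transgenic mice, in which LacZ expression would report how often olfactory sensory neurons choose the transgene.
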