Addgene plasmid #15608: Tg-hM72(154,146)-LacZpA
Depositing lab: Peter Mombaerts. Depositing organization: Rockefeller University. Publication: Homeodomain binding motifs modulate the probability of odorant receptor gene choice in transgenic mice. Vassalli A, Feinstein P, Mombaerts P. Mol Cell Neurosci. 2011 Feb;46(2):381-96. Epub 2010 Nov 26. 10.1016/j.mcn.2010.11.001 PubMed 21111823.
Backbone
  Vector backbone: pBS
  Backbone size w/o insert (bp): 3000
  Vector type: high copy number
Growth in bacteria
  Bacterial resistance: Ampicillin, 100 μg/mL
  Growth temperature: 37°C
  Growth strain: DH5alpha
  Copy number: High Copy
Gene/Insert
  Gene/Insert name: Tg-hM72(154,146)-LacZpA
  Species: H. sapiens (human)
  Insert size (bp): 5000
  Entrez Gene: OR8A1 (a.k.a. OR11-318, OST025)
  Cloning method: Restriction Enzyme; 5′ cloning site pacI (unknown if destroyed); 3′ cloning site p (unknown if destroyed)
  Sequencing primers: 5′ m13; 3′ reverse
Terms and licenses: Academic/Nonprofit Terms; Industry Terms: Not Available to Industry
How to cite: Tg-hM72(154,146)-LacZpA was a gift from Peter Mombaerts (Addgene plasmid # 15608 ; http://n2t.net/addgene:15608 ; RRID:Addgene_15608)
